Addgene plasmid #47453: LITE1.0_pAAV_hSyn_TALE(Grm2)-NLS-CIB1_2A_GFP_WPRE_bGHpA
Purpose: epiLITE / LITE1.0 TALE-CIB1. CIB1 binds to blue-light-activated CRY2PHR. Particular TALE targeted to Grm2 promoter. Synapsin promoter for neuronal expression.
Depositing lab: Feng Zhang. Depositing organization: Broad Institute. Publication: Optical control of mammalian endogenous transcription and epigenetic states. Konermann S, Brigham MD, Trevino A, Hsu PD, Heidenreich M, Le Cong, Platt RJ, Scott DA, Church GM, Zhang F. Nature. 2013 Jul 23. doi: 10.1038/nature12466. PubMed 23877069.
Backbone
  Vector backbone: pAAV_hSyn_WPRE_bGHpA
  Backbone manufacturer: Zhang Lab
  Backbone size w/o insert (bp): 4281
  Total vector size (bp): 7236
  Vector type: Mammalian Expression, AAV ; TALE
Growth in bacteria
  Bacterial resistance: Ampicillin, 100 μg/mL
  Growth temperature: 37°C
  Growth strain: Stbl3
  Copy number: High Copy
Gene/Insert
  Gene/Insert name: TALE (N136,Grm2,C63)-cib1
  Species: Synthetic
  Insert size (bp): 2955
  Promoter: hSyn human synapsin (mammalian neuronal expression)
  Tag / fusion protein: HA (N terminal on insert)
  Cloning method: Unknown
  Sequencing primers: 5′ multiple
Terms and licenses: Academic/Nonprofit Terms; Industry Terms: Not Available to Industry
How to cite: LITE1.0_pAAV_hSyn_TALE(Grm2)-NLS-CIB1_2A_GFP_WPRE_bGHpA was a gift from Feng Zhang (Addgene plasmid # 47453 ; http://n2t.net/addgene:47453 ; RRID:Addgene_47453)
