[The description below was written by a language model from this plasmid's Addgene catalogue record and the feature table of its GenBank file.]
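Description:
LITE1.0_pAAV_hSyn_TALE(Grm2)-NLS-CIB1_2A_GFP_WPRE_bGHpA is a 7,236 bp AAV transfer plasmid for neuronal expression of one half of the two-component LITE (light-inducible transcriptional effector) system. The expression cassette sits between two AAV2 inverted terminal repeats, which allow it to be packaged into recombinant AAV particles. The plasmid backbone carries a high-copy ColE1/pUC-type origin, an f1 origin and an ampicillin resistance gene (bla) for propagation and selection in E. coli. It is grown in a recombination-deficient strain, as is common for plasmids containing ITRs and repetitive TALE arrays.

Transcription is driven by the human synapsin I promoter, which restricts expression to neurons. The open reading frame begins with an N-terminal HA epitope tag and encodes a synthetic TALE DNA-binding domain (N136/C63 truncation architecture) designed to recognise the Grm2 promoter. This is followed by an SV40 nuclear localization signal and CIB1. CIB1 binds CRY2PHR once that photoreceptor domain has been activated by blue light, so a CRY2PHR-effector fusion supplied from a separate construct can be recruited to the TALE-bound locus on illumination. This gives optical control of endogenous transcription or epigenetic state. A WPRE enhances transcript stability and expression, and a bovine growth hormone polyadenylation signal terminates the message.

The construct name indicates a 2A peptide and GFP downstream of CIB1. However, the feature table annotates neither element, nor the TALE and CIB1 coding regions. The roughly 1 kb between the NLS and the WPRE, together with the stated 2,955 bp insert, leaves little room for CIB1 plus 2A-GFP. The presence of the reporter should therefore be checked against the sequence.
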