LOCUS       Exported 7236 bp ds-DNA circular SYN 12-MAY-2021
DEFINITION  epiLITE / LITE1.0 TALE-CIB1. CIB1 binds to blue-light-activated
            CRY2PHR. Particular TALE targeted to Grm2 promoter. Synapsin
            promoter for neuronal expression..
ACCESSION   .
VERSION     .
KEYWORDS    LITE1.0_pAAV_hSyn_TALE(Grm2)-NLS-CIB1_2A_GFP_WPRE_bGHpA
SOURCE      synthetic DNA construct
  ORGANISM  synthetic DNA construct
REFERENCE   1 (bases 1 to 7236)
  AUTHORS   Konermann S, Brigham MD, Trevino A, Hsu PD, Heidenreich M, Le Cong,
            Platt RJ, Scott DA, Church GM, Zhang F
  TITLE     Optical control of mammalian endogenous transcription and epigenetic
            states.
  JOURNAL   Nature. 2013 Jul 23. doi: 10.1038/nature12466.
  PUBMED    23877069
REFERENCE   2 (bases 1 to 7236)
  AUTHORS   .
  TITLE     Direct Submission
  JOURNAL   Exported May 12, 2021 from SnapGene Server 1.1.58
            http://www.snapgene.com
FEATURES             Location/Qualifiers
     source          1..7236
                     /organism="synthetic DNA construct"
                     /mol_type="other DNA"
     repeat_region   1..130
                     /label=AAV2 ITR (alternate)
                     /note="Functional equivalent of wild-type AAV2 ITR"
     promoter        181..628
                     /label=hSyn promoter
                     /note="human synapsin I promoter; confers neuron-specific
                     expression (Kugler et al., 2003)"
     CDS             651..677
                     /codon_start=1
                     /product="HA (human influenza hemagglutinin) epitope tag"
                     /label=HA
                     /translation="YPYDVPDYA"
     CDS             2568..2588
                     /codon_start=1
                     /product="nuclear localization signal of SV40 (simian virus
                     40) large T antigen"
                     /label=SV40 NLS
                     /translation="PKKKRKV"
     misc_feature    3627..4215
                     /label=WPRE
                     /note="woodchuck hepatitis virus posttranscriptional
                     regulatory element"
     primer_bind     complement(3680..3700)
                     /label=WPRE-R
                     /note="WPRE, reverse primer"
     CDS             complement(4098..4109)
                     /codon_start=1
                     /product="Factor Xa recognition and cleavage site"
                     /label=Factor Xa site
                     /translation="IEGR"
     primer_bind     complement(4257..4274)
                     /label=BGH-rev
                     /note="Bovine growth hormone terminator, reverse primer.
                     Also called BGH reverse"
     polyA_signal    4263..4470
                     /label=bGH poly(A) signal
                     /note="bovine growth hormone polyadenylation signal"
     repeat_region   4499..4639
                     /label=AAV2 ITR
                     /note="inverted terminal repeat of adeno-associated virus
                     serotype 2"
     repeat_region   4499..4628
                     /label=AAV2 ITR
     rep_origin      4714..5169
                     /direction=RIGHT
                     /label=f1 ori
                     /note="f1 bacteriophage origin of replication; arrow
                     indicates direction of (+) strand synthesis"
     primer_bind     complement(4801..4820)
                     /label=F1ori-R
                     /note="F1 origin, reverse primer"
     primer_bind     5011..5032
                     /label=F1ori-F
                     /note="F1 origin, forward primer"
     primer_bind     complement(5186..5205)
                     /label=pRS-marker
                     /note="pRS vectors, use to sequence yeast selectable
                     marker"
     primer_bind     5305..5327
                     /label=pGEX 3'
                     /note="pGEX vectors, reverse primer"
     primer_bind     complement(5365..5383)
                     /label=pBRforEco
                     /note="pBR322 vectors, upsteam of EcoRI site, forward
                     primer"
     promoter        5451..5555
                     /gene="bla"
                     /label=AmpR promoter
     CDS             5556..6416
                     /codon_start=1
                     /gene="bla"
                     /product="beta-lactamase"
                     /label=AmpR
                     /note="confers resistance to ampicillin, carbenicillin, and
                     related antibiotics"
                     /translation="MSIQHFRVALIPFFAAFCLPVFAHPETLVKVKDAEDQLGARVGYI
                     ELDLNSGKILESFRPEERFPMMSTFKVLLCGAVLSRIDAGQEQLGRRIHYSQNDLVEYS
                     PVTEKHLTDGMTVRELCSAAITMSDNTAANLLLTTIGGPKELTAFLHNMGDHVTRLDRW
                     EPELNEAIPNDERDTTMPVAMATTLRKLLTGELLTLASRQQLIDWMEADKVAGPLLRSA
                     LPAGWFIADKSGAGERGSRGIIAALGPDGKPSRIVVIYTTGSQATMDERNRQIAEIGAS
                     LIKHW"
     primer_bind     complement(5774..5793)
                     /label=Amp-R
                     /note="Ampicillin resistance gene, reverse primer"
     rep_origin      6587..7175
                     /direction=RIGHT
                     /label=ori
                     /note="high-copy-number ColE1/pMB1/pBR322/pUC origin of
                     replication"
     primer_bind     7076..7095
                     /label=pBR322ori-F
                     /note="pBR322 origin, forward primer"
ORIGIN
        1 cctgcaggca gctgcgcgct cgctcgctca ctgaggccgc ccgggcgtcg ggcgaccttt
       61 ggtcgcccgg cctcagtgag cgagcgagcg cgcagagagg gagtggccaa ctccatcact
      121 aggggttcct gcggccgcac gcgttgtaca gtgtctagac tgcagagggc cctgcgtatg
      181 agtgcaagtg ggttttagga ccaggatgag gcggggtggg ggtgcctacc tgacgaccga
      241 ccccgaccca ctggacaagc acccaacccc cattccccaa attgcgcatc ccctatcaga
      301 gagggggagg ggaaacagga tgcggcgagg cgcgtgcgca ctgccagctt cagcaccgcg
      361 gacagtgcct tcgcccccgc ctggcggcgc gcgccaccgc cgcctcagca ctgaaggcgc
      421 gctgacgtca ctcgccggtc ccccgcaaac tccccttccc ggccaccttg gtcgcgtccg
      481 cgccgccgcc ggcccagccg gaccgcacca cgcgaggcgc gagatagggg ggcacgggcg
      541 cgaccatctg cgctgcggcg ccggcgactc agcgctgcct cagtctgcgg tgggcagcgg
      601 aggagtcgtg tcgtgcctga gagcgcagtc gagaaggatc cgccaccatg tacccatacg
      661 atgttccaga ttacgctgta gatttgagaa ctttgggata ttcacagcag cagcaggaaa
      721 agatcaagcc caaagtgagg tcgacagtcg cgcagcatca cgaagcgctg gtgggtcatg
      781 ggtttacaca tgcccacatc gtagccttgt cgcagcaccc tgcagccctt ggcacggtcg
      841 ccgtcaagta ccaggacatg attgcggcgt tgccggaagc cacacatgag gcgatcgtcg
      901 gtgtggggaa acagtggagc ggagcccgag cgcttgaggc cctgttgacg gtcgcgggag
      961 agctgagagg gcctcccctt cagctggaca cgggccagtt gctgaagatc gcgaagcggg
     1021 gaggagtcac ggcggtcgag gcggtgcacg cgtggcgcaa tgcgctcacg ggagcacccc
     1081 tcaacctgac cccagagcag gtcgtggcga tcgcaagcca cgacggagga aagcaagcct
     1141 tggaaacagt acagaggctg ttgcctgtgc tgtgccaagc gcacggactt accccagagc
     1201 aggtcgtggc aatcgcctcc aacattggcg ggaaacaggc actcgagact gtccagcgcc
     1261 tgcttcccgt gctgtgccaa gcgcacggcc ttaccccaga gcaggtcgtg gcaatcgcga
     1321 gcaataacgg cggaaaacag gctttggaaa cggtgcagag gctccttcca gtgctgtgcc
     1381 aagcgcacgg actaacccca gagcaggtcg tggcaatcgc ctccaacatt ggcgggaaac
     1441 aggcactcga gactgtccag cgcctgcttc ccgtgctgtg ccaagcgcac gggctaaccc
     1501 cagagcaggt cgtggcaatc gcgagcaata acggcggaaa acaggctttg gaaacggtgc
     1561 agaggctcct tccagtgctg tgccaagcgc acggcctaac cccagagcag gtcgtggcga
     1621 tcgcaagcca cgacggagga aagcaagcct tggaaacagt acagaggctg ttgcctgtgc
     1681 tgtgccaagc gcacggactt acacccgaac aagtcgtggc aattgcgagc aacggagggg
     1741 gaaagcaggc actcgaaacc gtccagaggt tgctgcctgt gctgtgccaa gcgcacggac
     1801 ttaccccaga gcaggtcgtg gcaatcgcga gcaataacgg cggaaaacag gctttggaaa
     1861 cggtgcagag gctccttcca gtgctgtgcc aagcgcacgg ccttacccca gagcaggtcg
     1921 tggccattgc ctcgaatgga gggggcaaac aggcgttgga aaccgtacaa cgattgctgc
     1981 cggtgctgtg ccaagcgcac ggactaaccc cagagcaggt cgtggcgatc gcaagccacg
     2041 acggaggaaa gcaagccttg gaaacagtac agaggctgtt gcctgtgctg tgccaagcgc
     2101 acgggctaac cccagagcag gtcgtggcga tcgcaagcca cgacggagga aagcaagcct
     2161 tggaaacagt acagaggctg ttgcctgtgc tgtgccaagc gcacggccta accccagagc
     2221 aggtcgtggc cattgcctcg aatggagggg gcaaacaggc gttggaaacc gtacaacgat
     2281 tgctgccggt gctgtgccaa gcgcacggac tcacgcctga gcaggtagtg gctattgcat
     2341 cccatgacgg gggcagaccc gcactggagt caatcgtggc ccagctttcg aggccggacc
     2401 ccgcgctggc cgcactcact aatgatcatc ttgtagcgct ggcctgcctc ggcggacgac
     2461 ccgccttgga tgcggtgaag aaggggctcc cgcacgcgcc tgcattgatt aagcggacca
     2521 acagaaggat tcccgagagg acatcacatc gagtggcagc tagcagcccc aagaagaaga
     2581 gaaaggtgga ggccagcaac ggcgcgattg gtggggattt gctgcttaac tttcccgaca
     2641 tgtccgtgtt ggaacgtcag cgcgcacatt tgaagtatct taaccccacc ttcgactccc
     2701 cgttggccgg gttctttgcg gactcatcta tgattacggg aggggaaatg gacagctacc
     2761 tctcaacggc cggattgaat cttccgatga tgtatggaga aaccactgta gaaggcgact
     2821 cgcgactctc gatttcgcct gaaacgacgc tgggaacagg gaacttcaag aaacggaaat
     2881 tcgacacgga gacaaaagat tgcaacgaaa agaagaagaa aatgaccatg aatcgcgatg
     2941 atctggtaga ggagggagag gaggaaaagt cgaagattac tgaacagaac aatgggtcta
     3001 ccaaaagtat caaaaagatg aagcacaaag ctaagaaaga agagaacaat ttcagcaatg
     3061 acagcagtaa agtcacaaaa gaactggaga aaacggatta cattcacgtg agggcgcgac
     3121 gagggcaggc tacagattca cattcaattg cggagagagt acggagagag aaaatctcag
     3181 aaaggatgaa gttcctccaa gaccttgtgc caggttgtga caagatcaca ggcaaagcag
     3241 gaatgctgga tgagatcatc aactacgtcc aatcgttgca aagacaaatt gagtttctct
     3301 cgatgaaact ggccatcgtg aatcctagac cggatttcga catggatgac atctttgcga
     3361 aagaagtggc atccactccc atgacggttg tgccctcacc ggagatggtc ttgtctggtt
     3421 acagccacga aatggtgcat tcgggttatt caagcgagat ggtcaattcg ggataccttc
     3481 acgtcaatcc catgcagcag gtgaatactt ccagtgatcc actctcctgc tttaacaacg
     3541 gcgaggcccc ttcgatgtgg gactcccacg tacagaatct ctatggaaat ctcggagtct
     3601 aagaattcga tatcaagctt atcgataatc aacctctgga ttacaaaatt tgtgaaagat
     3661 tgactggtat tcttaactat gttgctcctt ttacgctatg tggatacgct gctttaatgc
     3721 ctttgtatca tgctattgct tcccgtatgg ctttcatttt ctcctccttg tataaatcct
     3781 ggttgctgtc tctttatgag gagttgtggc ccgttgtcag gcaacgtggc gtggtgtgca
     3841 ctgtgtttgc tgacgcaacc cccactggtt ggggcattgc caccacctgt cagctccttt
     3901 ccgggacttt cgctttcccc ctccctattg ccacggcgga actcatcgcc gcctgccttg
     3961 cccgctgctg gacaggggct cggctgttgg gcactgacaa ttccgtggtg ttgtcgggga
     4021 aatcatcgtc ctttccttgg ctgctcgcct atgttgccac ctggattctg cgcgggacgt
     4081 ccttctgcta cgtcccttcg gccctcaatc cagcggacct tccttcccgc ggcctgctgc
     4141 cggctctgcg gcctcttccg cgtcttcgcc ttcgccctca gacgagtcgg atctcccttt
     4201 gggccgcctc cccgcatcga taccgagcgc tgctcgagct agagctcgct gatcagcctc
     4261 gactgtgcct tctagttgcc agccatctgt tgtttgcccc tcccccgtgc cttccttgac
     4321 cctggaaggt gccactccca ctgtcctttc ctaataaaat gaggaaattg catcgcattg
     4381 tctgagtagg tgtcattcta ttctgggggg tggggtgggg caggacagca agggggagga
     4441 ttgggaagac aatagcaggc atgctgggga ggtaaccacg tgcggaccga gcggccgcag
     4501 gaacccctag tgatggagtt ggccactccc tctctgcgcg ctcgctcgct cactgaggcc
     4561 gggcgaccaa aggtcgcccg acgcccgggc tttgcccggg cggcctcagt gagcgagcga
     4621 gcgcgcagct gcctgcaggg gcgcctgatg cggtattttc tccttacgca tctgtgcggt
     4681 atttcacacc gcatannnnn nnnnnnnnnn nnnnnnnnnn nnnnnnnnnn nnnnnnnnnn
     4741 nnnnnnnnnn nnnnnnnnnn nnnnnnnnnn nnnnnnnnnn nnnnnnnnnn nnnnnnnnnn
     4801 nnnnnnnnnn nnnnnnnnnn nnnnnnnnnn nnnnnnncnn nnnnnnnnnn nnnnnnnnnn
     4861 nnnnnnnnnn nnnnnnnnnn nnnnnnnnnn nnnnnnnnnn nnnnnnnnnn nnnnnnnnnn
     4921 nnnnnnnnnn nnnnnnnnnn nnnnnnnnnn nnnnnnnnnn nnnnnnnnnn nnnnnnnnnc
     4981 ctttgacgtt ggagtccacg ttctttaata gtggactctt gttccaaact ggaacaacac
     5041 tcaaccctat ctcgggctat tcttttgatt tataagggat tttgccgatt tcggcctatt
     5101 ggttaaaaaa tgagctgatt taacaaaaat ttaacgcgaa ttttaacaaa atattaacgt
     5161 ttacaatttt atggtgcact ctcagtacaa tctgctctga tgccgcatag ttaagccagc
     5221 cccgacaccc gccaacaccc gctgacgcgc cctgacgggc ttgtctgctc ccggcatccg
     5281 cttacagaca agctgtgacc gtctccggga gctgcatgtg tcagaggttt tcaccgtcat
     5341 caccgaaacg cgcgagacga aagggcctcg tgatacgcct atttttatag gttaatgtca
     5401 tgataataat ggtttcttag acgtcaggtg gcacttttcg gggaaatgtg cgcggaaccc
     5461 ctatttgttt atttttctaa atacattcaa atatgtatcc gctcatgaga caataaccct
     5521 gataaatgct tcaataatat tgaaaaagga agagtatgag tattcaacat ttccgtgtcg
     5581 cccttattcc cttttttgcg gcattttgcc ttcctgtttt tgctcaccca gaaacgctgg
     5641 tgaaagtaaa agatgctgaa gatcagttgg gtgcacgagt gggttacatc gaactggatc
     5701 tcaacagcgg taagatcctt gagagttttc gccccgaaga acgttttcca atgatgagca
     5761 cttttaaagt tctgctatgt ggcgcggtat tatcccgtat tgacgccggg caagagcaac
     5821 tcggtcgccg catacactat tctcagaatg acttggttga gtactcacca gtcacagaaa
     5881 agcatcttac ggatggcatg acagtaagag aattatgcag tgctgccata accatgagtg
     5941 ataacactgc ggccaactta cttctgacaa cgatcggagg accgaaggag ctaaccgctt
     6001 ttttgcacaa catgggggat catgtaactc gccttgatcg ttgggaaccg gagctgaatg
     6061 aagccatacc aaacgacgag cgtgacacca cgatgcctgt agcaatggca acaacgttgc
     6121 gcaaactatt aactggcgaa ctacttactc tagcttcccg gcaacaatta atagactgga
     6181 tggaggcgga taaagttgca ggaccacttc tgcgctcggc ccttccggct ggctggttta
     6241 ttgctgataa atctggagcc ggtgagcgtg ggtctcgcgg tatcattgca gcactggggc
     6301 cagatggtaa gccctcccgt atcgtagtta tctacacgac ggggagtcag gcaactatgg
     6361 atgaacgaaa tagacagatc gctgagatag gtgcctcact gattaagcat tggtaactgt
     6421 cagaccaagt ttactcatat atactttaga ttgatttaaa acttcatttt taatttaaaa
     6481 ggatctaggt gaagatcctt tttgataatc tcatgaccaa aatcccttaa cgtgagtttt
     6541 cgttccactg agcgtcagac cccgtagaaa agatcaaagg atcttcttga gatccttttt
     6601 ttctgcgcgt aatctgctgc ttgcaaacaa aaaaaccacc gctaccagcg gtggtttgtt
     6661 tgccggatca agagctacca actctttttc cgaaggtaac tggcttcagc agagcgcaga
     6721 taccaaatac tgtccttcta gtgtagccgt agttaggcca ccacttcaag aactctgtag
     6781 caccgcctac atacctcgct ctgctaatcc tgttaccagt ggctgctgcc agtggcgata
     6841 agtcgtgtct taccgggttg gactcaagac gatagttacc ggataaggcg cagcggtcgg
     6901 gctgaacggg gggttcgtgc acacagccca gcttggagcg aacgacctac accgaactga
     6961 gatacctaca gcgtgagcta tgagaaagcg ccacgcttcc cgaagggaga aaggcggaca
     7021 ggtatccggt aagcggcagg gtcggaacag gagagcgcac gagggagctt ccagggggaa
     7081 acgcctggta tctttatagt cctgtcgggt ttcgccacct ctgacttgag cgtcgatttt
     7141 tgtgatgctc gtcagggggg cggagcctat ggaaaaacgc cagcaacgcg gcctttttac
     7201 ggttcctggc cttttgctgg ccttttgctc acatgt
//
