>Addgene plasmid #47453 | LITE1.0_pAAV_hSyn_TALE(Grm2)-NLS-CIB1_2A_GFP_WPRE_bGHpA | addgene partial sequence | sequence record 72026 | WPRE-R 5'-CATAGCGTAAAAGGAGCAACA-3'
CAGTCAATCTTTCACAAATTTTGTAATCCAGAGGTTGATTATCGATAAGCTTGATATCGAATTCTTAGAC
TCCGAGATTTCCATAGAGATTCTGTACGTGGGAGTCCCACATCGAAGGGGCCTCGCCGTTGTTAAAGCAG
GAGAGTGGATCACTGGAAGTATTCACCTGCTGCATGGGATTGACGTGAAGGTATCCCGAATTGACCATCT
CGCTTGAATAACCCGAATGCACCATTTCGTGGCTGTAACCAGACAAGACCATCTCCGGTGAGGGCACAAC
CGTCATGGGAGTGGATGCCACTTCTTTCGCAAAGATGTCATCCATGTCGAAATCCGGTCTAGGATTCACG
ATGGCCAGTTTCATCGAGAGAAACTCAATTTGTCTTTGCAACGATTGGACGTAGTTGATGATCTCATCCA
GCATTCCTGCTTTGCCTGTGATCTTGTCACAACCTGGCACAAGGTCTTGGAGGAACTTCATCCTTTCTGA
GATTTTCTCTCTCCGTACTCTCTCCGCAATTGAATGTGAATCTGTAGCCTGCCCTCGTCGCGCCCTCACG
TGAATGTAATCCGTTTTCTCCAGTTCTTTTGTGACTTTACTGCTGTCATTGCTGAAATTGTTCTCTTCTT
TCTTAGCTTTGTGCTTCATCTTTTTGATACTTTTGGTAGACCCATTGTTCTGTTCAGTAATCTTCGACTT
TTCCTCCTCTCCCTCCTCTACCAGATCATCGCGATTCATGGTCATTTTCTTCTTCTTTTCGTTGCAATCT
TTTGTCTCCGTGTCGAATTTCCGTTTCTTGAAGTTCCCTGTTCCCAGCGTCGTTTCAGGCGAAATCGAGA
GTCGCGAGTCGCCTTCTACAGTGGTTTCTCCATACATCATCGGAAGATTCAATCCGGCCGTTGAGAGGTA
GCTGTCCATTTCCCCTCCCGTAATCATAGATGAGTCCGCAAAGAACCCGGCCAACGGGGAGTCGAAGGTG
GGGTTAAGATACTTCAAATGTGCGCGCTGACGTTCCAACACGGACATGTCGGGAAAGTTAAGCAGCAAAT
CCCCACCAATCGCGCCGTTGCTGGCCTCCACCTTTCTCTTCT
