>Addgene plasmid #47453 | LITE1.0_pAAV_hSyn_TALE(Grm2)-NLS-CIB1_2A_GFP_WPRE_bGHpA | addgene partial sequence | sequence record 72350 | CIB1-R
GTCGCGCCCTCACGTGAATGTAATCCGTTTTCTCCAGTTCTTTTGTGACTTTACTGCTGTCATTGCTGAA
ATTGTTCTCTTCTTTCTTAGCTTTGTGCTTCATCTTTTTGATACTTTTGGTAGACCCATTGTTCTGTTCA
GTAATCTTCGACTTTTCCTCCTCTCCCTCCTCTACCAGATCATCGCGATTCATGGTCATTTTCTTCTTCT
TTTCGTTGCAATCTTTTGTCTCCGTGTCGAATTTCCGTTTCTTGAAGTTCCCTGTTCCCAGCGTCGTTTC
AGGCGAAATCGAGAGTCGCGAGTCGCCTTCTACAGTGGTTTCTCCATACATCATCGGAAGATTCAATCCG
GCCGTTGAGAGGTAGCTGTCCATTTCCCCTCCCGTAATCATAGATGAGTCCGCAAAGAACCCGGCCAACG
GGGAGTCGAAGGTGGGGTTAAGATACTTCAAATGTGCGCGCTGACGTTCCAACACGGACATGTCGGGAAA
GTTAAGCAGCAAATCCCCACCAATCGCGCCGTTGCTGGCCTCCACCTTTCTCTTCTTCTTGGGGCTGCTA
GCTGCCACTCGATGTGATGTCCTCTCGGGAATCCTTCTGTTGGTCCGCTTAATCAATGCAGGCGCGTGCG
GGAGCCCCTTCTTCACCGCATCCAAGGCGGGTCGTCCGCCGAGGCAGGCCAGCGCTACAAGATGATCATT
AGTGAGTGCGGCCAGCGCGGGGTCCGGCCTCGAAAGCTGGGCCACGATTGACTCCAGTGCGGGTCTGCCC
CCGTCATGGGATGCAATAGCCACTACCTGCTCAGGCGTGAGTCCGTGCGCTTGGCACAGCACCGGCAGCA
ATCGTTGTACGGTTTCCAACGCCTGTTTGCCCCCTCCATTCGAGGCAATGGCCACGACCTGCTCTGGGGT
TAGGCCGTGCGCTTGGCACAGCACAGGCAACAGCCTCTGTACTGTTTCCAAGGCTTGCTTTCCTCCGTCG
TGGCTTGCGATCGCCACGACCTGCTCTGGGGTTAGCCCGTGCGCTTGGCACAGCA
