>Addgene plasmid #47453 | LITE1.0_pAAV_hSyn_TALE(Grm2)-NLS-CIB1_2A_GFP_WPRE_bGHpA | addgene partial sequence | sequence record 72351 | zTALE-R 5'-CTTCTTCACCGCATCCAAG-3'
GCAGGCCAGCGCTACAAGATGATCATTAGTGAGTGCGGCCAGCGCGGGGTCCGGCCTCGAAAGCTGGGCC
ACGATTGACTCCAGTGCGGGTCTGCCCCCGTCATGGGATGCAATAGCCACTACCTGCTCAGGCGTGAGTC
CGTGCGCTTGGCACAGCACCGGCAGCAATCGTTGTACGGTTTCCAACGCCTGTTTGCCCCCTCCATTCGA
GGCAATGGCCACGACCTGCTCTGGGGTTAGGCCGTGCGCTTGGCACAGCACAGGCAACAGCCTCTGTACT
GTTTCCAAGGCTTGCTTTCCTCCGTCGTGGCTTGCGATCGCCACGACCTGCTCTGGGGTTAGCCCGTGCG
CTTGGCACAGCACAGGCAACAGCCTCTGTACTGTTTCCAAGGCTTGCTTTCCTCCGTCGTGGCTTGCGAT
CGCCACGACCTGCTCTGGGGTTAGTCCGTGCGCTTGGCACAGCACCGGCAGCAATCGTTGTACGGTTTCC
AACGCCTGTTTGCCCCCTCCATTCGAGGCAATGGCCACGACCTGCTCTGGGGTAAGGCCGTGCGCTTGGC
ACAGCACTGGAAGGAGCCTCTGCACCGTTTCCAAAGCCTGTTTTCCGCCGTTATTGCTCGCGATTGCCAC
GACCTGCTCTGGGGTAAGTCCGTGCGCTTGGCACAGCACAGGCAGCAACCTCTGGACGGTTTCGAGTGCC
TGCTTTCCCCCTCCGTTGCTCGCAATTGCCACGACTTGTTCGGGTGTAAGTCCGTGCGCTTGGCACAGCA
CAGGCAACAGCCTCTGTACTGTTTCCAAGGCTTGCTTTCCTCCGTCGTGGCTTGCGATCGCCACGACCTG
CTCTGGGGTTAGGCCGTGCGCTTGGCACAGCACTGGAAGGAGCCTCTGCACCGTTTCCAAAGCCTGTTTT
CCGCCGTTATTGCTCGCGATTGCCACGACCTGCTCTGGGGTTAGCCCGTGCGCTTGGCACAGCACGGGAA
GCAGGCGCTGGA
