>Addgene plasmid #47453 | LITE1.0_pAAV_hSyn_TALE(Grm2)-NLS-CIB1_2A_GFP_WPRE_bGHpA | addgene partial sequence | sequence record 72352 | zTALE-F 5'-CTCCCCTTCAGCTGGACAC-3'
ATCGCGAAGCGGGGAGGAGTCACGGCGGTCGAGGCGGTGCACGCGTGGCGCAATGCGCTCACGGGAGCAC
CCCTCAACCTGACCCCAGAGCAGGTCGTGGCGATCGCAAGCCACGACGGAGGAAAGCAAGCCTTGGAAAC
AGTACAGAGGCTGTTGCCTGTGCTGTGCCAAGCGCACGGACTTACCCCAGAGCAGGTCGTGGCAATCGCC
TCCAACATTGGCGGGAAACAGGCACTCGAGACTGTCCAGCGCCTGCTTCCCGTGCTGTGCCAAGCGCACG
GCCTTACCCCAGAGCAGGTCGTGGCAATCGCGAGCAATAACGGCGGAAAACAGGCTTTGGAAACGGTGCA
GAGGCTCCTTCCAGTGCTGTGCCAAGCGCACGGACTAACCCCAGAGCAGGTCGTGGCAATCGCCTCCAAC
ATTGGCGGGAAACAGGCACTCGAGACTGTCCAGCGCCTGCTTCCCGTGCTGTGCCAAGCGCACGGGCTAA
CCCCAGAGCAGGTCGTGGCAATCGCGAGCAATAACGGCGGAAAACAGGCTTTGGAAACGGTGCAGAGGCT
CCTTCCAGTGCTGTGCCAAGCGCACGGCCTAACCCCAGAGCAGGTCGTGGCGATCGCAAGCCACGACGGA
GGAAAGCAAGCCTTGGAAACAGTACAGAGGCTGTTGCCTGTGCTGTGCCAAGCGCACGGACTTACACCCG
AACAAGTCGTGGCAATTGCGAGCAACGGAGGGGGAAAGCAGGCACTCGAAACCGTCCAGAGGTTGCTGCC
TGTGCTGTGCCAAGCGCACGGACTTACCCCAGAGCAGGTCGTGGCAATCGCGAGCAATAACGGCGGAAAA
CAGGCTTTGGAAACGGTGCAGAGGCTCCTTCCAGTGCTGTGCCAAGCGCACGGCCTTACCCCAGAGCAGG
TCGTGGCCATTGCCTCGAATGGAGGGGG
