>Addgene plasmid #47453 | LITE1.0_pAAV_hSyn_TALE(Grm2)-NLS-CIB1_2A_GFP_WPRE_bGHpA | addgene partial sequence | sequence record 72353 | hSyn1pro-F 5'-gcaagtgggttttaggacca-3'
GGGGTGCCTACCTGACGACCGACCCCGACCCACTGGACAAGCACCCAACCCCCATTCCCCAAATTGCGCA
TCCCCTATCAGAGAGGGGGAGGGGAAACAGGATGCGGCGAGGCGCGTGCGCACTGCCAGCTTCAGCACCG
CGGACAGTGCCTTCGCCCCCGCCTGGCGGCGCGCGCCACCGCCGCCTCAGCACTGAAGGCGCGCTGACGT
CACTCGCCGGTCCCCCGCAAACTCCCCTTCCCGGCCACCTTGGTCGCGTCCGCGCCGCCGCCGGCCCAGC
CGGACCGCACCACGCGAGGCGCGAGATAGGGGGGCACGGGCGCGACCATCTGCGCTGCGGCGCCGGCGAC
TCAGCGCTGCCTCAGTCTGCGGTGGGCAGCGGAGGAGTCGTGTCGTGCCTGAGAGCGCAGTCGAGAAGGA
TCCGCCACCATGTACCCATACGATGTTCCAGATTACGCTGTAGATTTGAGAACTTTGGGATATTCACAGC
AGCAGCAGGAAAAGATCAAGCCCAAAGTGAGGTCGACAGTCGCGCAGCATCACGAAGCGCTGGTGGGTCA
TGGGTTTACACATGCCCACATCGTAGCCTTGTCGCAGCACCCTGCAGCCCTTGGCACGGTCGCCGTCAAG
TACCAGGACATGATTGCGGCGTTGCCGGAAGCCACACATGAGGCGATCGTCGGTGTGGGGAAACAGTGGA
GCGGAGCCCGAGCGCTTGAGGCCCTGTTGACGGTCGCGGGAGAGCTGAGAGGGCCTCCCCTTCAGCTGGA
CACGGGCCAGTTGCTGAAGATCGCGAAGCGGGGAGGAGTCACGGCGGTCGAGGCGGTGCACGCGTGGCGC
AATGCGCTCACGGGAGCACCCCTCAACCTGACCCCAGAGCAGGTCGTGGCGATCGCAAGCCACGACGGAG
GAAAGCAAGCCTTGGAAACAGTACAGAGGCTGTTGCCTGTGCTGTGCCAAGCGCACGGACTTACCCCAGA
GCAGGTCGTGGCAATCGCCTCCAACATTGGCGGGAAACAGGCACTCGA
